>Addgene plasmid #46403 | pGEX Abl-SH2 RK | depositor full sequence | sequence record 65527 | Full Sequence
ACGTTATCGACTGCACGGTGCACCAATGCTTCTGGCGTCAGGCAGCCATCGGAAGCTGTGGTATGGCTGT
GCAGGTCGTAAATCACTGCATAATTCGTGTCGCTCAAGGCGCACTCCCGTTCTGGATAATGTTTTTTGCG
CCGACATCATAACGGTTCTGGCAAATATTCTGAAATGAGCTGTTGACAATTAATCATCGGCTCGTATAAT
GTGTGGAATTGTGAGCGGATAACAATTTCACACAGGAAACAGTATTCATGTCCCCTATACTAGGTTATTG
GAAAATTAAGGGCCTTGTGCAACCCACTCGACTTCTTTTGGAATATCTTGAAGAAAAATATGAAGAGCAT
TTGTATGAGCGCGATGAAGGTGATAAATGGCGAAACAAAAAGTTTGAATTGGGTTTGGAGTTTCCCAATC
TTCCTTATTATATTGATGGTGATGTTAAATTAACACAGTCTATGGCCATCATACGTTATATAGCTGACAA
GCACAACATGTTGGGTGGTTGTCCAAAAGAGCGTGCAGAGATTTCAATGCTTGAAGGAGCGGTTTTGGAT
ATTAGATACGGTGTTTCGAGAATTGCATATAGTAAAGACTTTGAAACTCTCAAAGTTGATTTTCTTAGCA
AGCTACCTGAAATGCTGAAAATGTTCGAAGATCGTTTATGTCATAAAACATATTTAAATGGTGATCATGT
AACCCATCCTGACTTCATGTTGTATGACGCTCTTGATGTTGTTTTATACATGGACCCAATGTGCCTGGAT
GCGTTCCCAAAATTAGTTTGTTTTAAAAAACGTATTGAAGCTATCCCACAAATTGATAAGTACTTGAAAT
CCAGCAAGTATATAGCATGGCCTTTGCAGGGCTGGCAAGCCACGTTTGGTGGTGGCGACCATCCTCCAAA
ATCGGATCTGGTTCCGCGTGGATCCGGGAACAGCCTGGAGAAACATTCCTGGTATCATGGCCCTGTATCT
CGGAATGCTGCTGAGTATCTGCTGAGCAGCGGAATCAACGGCAGCTTCTTAGTGAAGGAGAGTGAGAGTA
GCCCGGGCCAGAGATCCATCTCGCTGCGGTATGAAGGGAGGGTGTACCACTACAGGATCAACACTGCCTC
TGATGGCAAGCTGTACGTGTCCTCCGAGAGCCGCTTCAACACTCTGGCTGAGTTAGTTCACCATCACTCC
ACGGTGGCTGATGGCCTCATCACCACACTCCACTACCCAGCTCCCAAGCGGGGAATTCATCGTGACTGAC
TGACGATCTGCCTCGCGCGTTTCGGTGATGACGGTGAAAACCTCTGACACATGCAGCTCCCGGAGACGGT
CACAGCTTGTCTGTAAGCGGATGCCGGGAGCAGACAAGCCCGTCAGGGCGCGTCAGCGGGTGTTGGCGGG
TGTCGGGGCGCAGCCATGACCCAGTCACGTAGCGATAGCGGAGTGTATAATTCTTGAAGACGAAAGGGCC
TCGTGATACGCCTATTTTTATAGGTTAATGTCATGATAATAATGGTTTCTTAGACGTCAGGTGGCACTTT
TCGGGGAAATGTGCGCGGAACCCCTATTTGTTTATTTTTCTAAATACATTCAAATATGTATCCGCTCATG
AGACAATAACCCTGATAAATGCTTCAATAATATTGAAAAAGGAAGAGTATGAGTATTCAACATTTCCGTG
TCGCCCTTATTCCCTTTTTTGCGGCATTTTGCCTTCCTGTTTTTGCTCACCCAGAAACGCTGGTGAAAGT
AAAAGATGCTGAAGATCAGTTGGGTGCACGAGTGGGTTACATCGAACTGGATCTCAACAGCGGTAAGATC
CTTGAGAGTTTTCGCCCCGAAGAACGTTTTCCAATGATGAGCACTTTTAAAGTTCTGCTATGTGGCGCGG
TATTATCCCGTGTTGACGCCGGGCAAGAGCAACTCGGTCGCCGCATACACTATTCTCAGAATGACTTGGT
TGAGTACTCACCAGTCACAGAAAAGCATCTTACGGATGGCATGACAGTAAGAGAATTATGCAGTGCTGCC
ATAACCATGAGTGATAACACTGCGGCCAACTTACTTCTGACAACGATCGGAGGACCGAAGGAGCTAACCG
CTTTTTTGCACAACATGGGGGATCATGTAACTCGCCTTGATCGTTGGGAACCGGAGCTGAATGAAGCCAT
ACCAAACGACGAGCGTGACACCACGATGCCTGCAGCAATGGCAACAACGTTGCGCAAACTATTAACTGGC
GAACTACTTACTCTAGCTTCCCGGCAACAATTAATAGACTGGATGGAGGCGGATAAAGTTGCAGGACCAC
TTCTGCGCTCGGCCCTTCCGGCTGGCTGGTTTATTGCTGATAAATCTGGAGCCGGTGAGCGTGGGTCTCG
CGGTATCATTGCAGCACTGGGGCCAGATGGTAAGCCCTCCCGTATCGTAGTTATCTACACGACGGGGAGT
CAGGCAACTATGGATGAACGAAATAGACAGATCGCTGAGATAGGTGCCTCACTGATTAAGCATTGGTAAC
TGTCAGACCAAGTTTACTCATATATACTTTAGATTGATTTAAAACTTCATTTTTAATTTAAAAGGATCTA
GGTGAAGATCCTTTTTGATAATCTCATGACCAAAATCCCTTAACGTGAGTTTTCGTTCCACTGAGCGTCA
GACCCCGTAGAAAAGATCAAAGGATCTTCTTGAGATCCTTTTTTTCTGCGCGTAATCTGCTGCTTGCAAA
CAAAAAAACCACCGCTACCAGCGGTGGTTTGTTTGCCGGATCAAGAGCTACCAACTCTTTTTCCGAAGGT
AACTGGCTTCAGCAGAGCGCAGATACCAAATACTGTCCTTCTAGTGTAGCCGTAGTTAGGCCACCACTTC
AAGAACTCTGTAGCACCGCCTACATACCTCGCTCTGCTAATCCTGTTACCAGTGGCTGCTGCCAGTGGCG
ATAAGTCGTGTCTTACCGGGTTGGACTCAAGACGATAGTTACCGGATAAGGCGCAGCGGTCGGGCTGAAC
GGGGGGTTCGTGCACACAGCCCAGCTTGGAGCGAACGACCTACACCGAACTGAGATACCTACAGCGTGAG
CTATGAGAAAGCGCCACGCTTCCCGAAGGGAGAAAGGCGGACAGGTATCCGGTAAGCGGCAGGGTCGGAA
CAGGAGAGCGCACGAGGGAGCTTCCAGGGGGAAACGCCTGGTATCTTTATAGTCCTGTCGGGTTTCGCCA
CCTCTGACTTGAGCGTCGATTTTTGTGATGCTCGTCAGGGGGGCGGAGCCTATGGAAAAACGCCAGCAAC
GCGGCCTTTTTACGGTTCCTGGCCTTTTGCTGGCCTTTTGCTCACATGTTCTTTCCTGCGTTATCCCCTG
ATTCTGTGGATAACCGTATTACCGCCTTTGAGTGAGCTGATACCGCTCGCCGCAGCCGAACGACCGAGCG
CAGCGAGTCAGTGAGCGAGGAAGCGGAAGAGCGCCTGATGCGGTATTTTCTCCTTACGCATCTGTGCGGT
ATTTCACACCGCATAAATTCCGACACCATCGAATGGTGCAAAACCTTTCGCGGTATGGCATGATAGCGCC
CGGAAGAGAGTCAATTCAGGGTGGTGAATGTGAAACCAGTAACGTTATACGATGTCGCAGAGTATGCCGG
TGTCTCTTATCAGACCGTTTCCCGCGTGGTGAACCAGGCCAGCCACGTTTCTGCGAAAACGCGGGAAAAA
GTGGAAGCGGCGATGGCGGAGCTGAATTACATTCCCAACCGCGTGGCACAACAACTGGCGGGCAAACAGT
CGTTGCTGATTGGCGTTGCCACCTCCAGTCTGGCCCTGCACGCGCCGTCGCAAATTGTCGCGGCGATTAA
ATCTCGCGCCGATCAACTGGGTGCCAGCGTGGTGGTGTCGATGGTAGAACGAAGCGGCGTCGAAGCCTGT
AAAGCGGCGGTGCACAATCTTCTCGCGCAACGCGTCAGTGGGCTGATCATTAACTATCCGCTGGATGACC
AGGATGCCATTGCTGTGGAAGCTGCCTGCACTAATGTTCCGGCGTTATTTCTTGATGTCTCTGACCAGAC
ACCCATCAACAGTATTATTTTCTCCCATGAAGACGGTACGCGACTGGGCGTGGAGCATCTGGTCGCATTG
GGTCACCAGCAAATCGCGCTGTTAGCGGGCCCATTAAGTTCTGTCTCGGCGCGTCTGCGTCTGGCTGGCT
GGCATAAATATCTCACTCGCAATCAAATTCAGCCGATAGCGGAACGGGAAGGCGACTGGAGTGCCATGTC
CGGTTTTCAACAAACCATGCAAATGCTGAATGAGGGCATCGTTCCCACTGCGATGCTGGTTGCCAACGAT
CAGATGGCGCTGGGCGCAATGCGCGCCATTACCGAGTCCGGGCTGCGCGTTGGTGCGGATATCTCGGTAG
TGGGATACGACGATACCGAAGACAGCTCATGTTATATCCCGCCGTTAACCACCATCAAACAGGATTTTCG
CCTGCTGGGGCAAACCAGCGTGGACCGCTTGCTGCAACTCTCTCAGGGCCAGGCGGTGAAGGGCAATCAG
CTGTTGCCCGTCTCACTGGTGAAAAGAAAAACCACCCTGGCGCCCAATACGCAAACCGCCTCTCCCCGCG
CGTTGGCCGATTCATTAATGCAGCTGGCACGACAGGTTTCCCGACTGGAAAGCGGGCAGTGAGCGCAACG
CAATTAATGTGAGTTAGCTCACTCATTAGGCACCCCAGGCTTTACACTTTATGCTTCCGGCTCGTATGTT
GTGTGGAATTGTGAGCGGATAACAATTTCACACAGGAAACAGCTATGACCATGATTACGGATTCACTGGC
CGTCGTTTTACAACGTCGTGACTGGGAAAACCCTGGCGTTACCCAACTTAATCGCCTTGCAGCACATCCC
CCTTTCGCCAGCTGGCGTAATAGCGAAGAGGCCCGCACCGATCGCCCTTCCCAACAGTTGCGCAGCCTGA
ATGGCGAATGGCGCTTTGCCTGGTTTCCGGCACCAGAAGCGGTGCCGGAAAGCTGGCTGGAGTGCGATCT
TCCTGAGGCCGATACTGTCGTCGTCCCCTCAAACTGGCAGATGCACGGTTACGATGCGCCCATCTACACC
AACGTAACCTATCCCATTACGGTCAATCCGCCGTTTGTTCCCACGGAGAATCCGACGGGTTGTTACTCGC
TCACATTTAATGTTGATGAAAGCTGGCTACAGGAAGGCCAGACGCGAATTATTTTTGATGGCGTTGGAAT
T
Features (pLannotate 1.2.2; 17 found; start..end, strand, type, name):
      6..107     -  CDS            yciV (fragment): RNAAM_ECOLI - Also known as trpH From Escherichia coli (strain K12).
    183..211     +  promoter       tac promoter: strong E. coli promoter; hybrid between the trp and lac UV5 promoters
    219..235     +  protein_bind   lac operator: The lac repressor binds to the lac operator to inhibit transcription in E. coli. This inhibition can be relieved by adding lactose or isopropyl-β-D-thiogalactopyranoside (IPTG). lac repressor encoded by lacI
    258..911     +  CDS            GST26_SCHJA: Experimental evidence at protein level: Swiss-Prot protein existence level 1. GST isoenzymes appear to play a central role in the parasite detoxification system. Other functions are also suspected including a role in increasing the solubility of haematin in the parasite gut. From Schistosoma japonicum (Blood fluke).
    939..1241    +  CDS            ABL (fragment): ABL_FSVHY - Experimental evidence at transcript level: Swiss-Prot protein existence level 2. From Feline sarcoma virus (strain Hardy-Zuckerman 2).
   1268..1307    +  CDS            rop (fragment): Rop protein, which maintains plasmids at low copy number; rop
   1409..1449    +  misc_feature   bom (fragment): basis of mobility region from pBR322
   1554..1658    +  promoter       AmpR promoter: bla
   1659..2519    +  CDS            AmpR: β-lactamase; bla; confers resistance to ampicillin, carbenicillin, and related antibiotics
   2690..3278    +  rep_origin     ori: high-copy-number ColE1/pMB1/pBR322/pUC origin of replication
   3464..3515    -  misc_feature   bom (fragment): basis of mobility region from pBR322
   3522..3599    +  promoter       lacIq promoter: lacI (mutant); In the lacIq allele, a single base change in the promoter boosts expression of the lacI gene about 10-fold.
   3600..4682    +  CDS            lacI: lac repressor; lacI; The lac repressor binds to the lac operator to inhibit transcription in E. coli. This inhibition can be relieved by adding lactose or isopropyl-β-D-thiogalactopyranoside (IPTG).
   4695..4716    +  protein_bind   CAP binding site: CAP binding activates transcription in the presence of cAMP. E. coli catabolite activator protein
   4731..4761    +  promoter       lac promoter: promoter for the E. coli lac operon
   4769..4785    +  protein_bind   lac operator: The lac repressor binds to the lac operator to inhibit transcription in E. coli. This inhibition can be relieved by adding lactose or isopropyl-β-D-thiogalactopyranoside (IPTG). lac repressor encoded by lacI
   4805..4978    +  CDS            lacZα: LacZα fragment of β-galactosidase; lacZ fragment
