[The description below was written by a language model from this plasmid's Addgene catalogue record and pLannotate feature annotations shown in this document.]
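Description:
pGEX Abl-SH2 RK is a bacterial expression plasmid built on the pGEX2T backbone for producing a glutathione S-transferase fusion of the SH2 domain of mouse Abl1 in E. coli. The roughly 320 bp insert, covering amino acids 139–239 of Abl, sits between retained BamHI and EcoRI sites immediately downstream of the Schistosoma japonicum GST coding sequence and the backbone's thrombin cleavage site, so the SH2 domain can in principle be released from the GST moiety after purification. The automated annotation labels the insert as a fragment of a feline sarcoma virus Abl protein, which simply reflects homology between the viral oncogene and cellular Abl; the catalogue gives the species as mouse. The "RK" in the name suggests an arginine-to-lysine variant, but the record's mutation field lists only the residue range and does not define the substitution.

Expression is driven by the hybrid tac promoter with an adjacent lac operator. The plasmid carries its own lacI gene under the lacIq promoter, so transcription is held off by the lac repressor until it is relieved with IPTG. The plasmid replicates from a ColE1/pBR322-type origin (the catalogue lists it as low copy) and is selected with ampicillin through the β-lactamase gene. Remnants of rop, bom and a lacZα segment with its lac promoter are carried over from the backbone. The depositor reports a fusion protein of about 36.6 kDa. The associated publication describes high-throughput phosphotyrosine profiling with SH2 domains, which is consistent with using purified GST-SH2 proteins as binding probes for tyrosine-phosphorylated proteins, although the record does not state this construct's specific role.
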