Addgene plasmid #46403: pGEX Abl-SH2 RK
Depositing lab: Bruce Mayer. Depositing organization: University of Connecticut Health Center. Publication: High-throughput phosphotyrosine profiling using SH2 domains. Machida K, Thompson CM, Dierck K, Jablonowski K, Karkkainen S, Liu B, Zhang H, Nash PD, Newman DK, Nollau P, Pawson T, Renkema GH, Saksela K, Schiller MR, Shin DG, Mayer BJ. Mol Cell. 2007 Jun 22;26(6):899-915. 10.1016/j.molcel.2007.05.031 PubMed 17588523.
Backbone
  Vector backbone: pGEX2T
  Backbone manufacturer: GE Healthcare Biosciences
  Backbone size w/o insert (bp): 4900
  Vector type: Bacterial Expression
Growth in bacteria
  Bacterial resistance: Ampicillin, 100 μg/mL
  Growth temperature: 37°C
  Growth strain: DH5alpha
  Copy number: Low Copy
Gene/Insert
  Gene/Insert name: Abl RK (alt names: Abl1; Abl; c-Abl; AI325092; MGC117749; E430008G22Rik; Abl1)
  Species: M. musculus (mouse)
  Insert size (bp): 319
  Mutation: contains amino acids 139-239
  Entrez Gene: Abl1 (a.k.a. Abl, E430008G22Rik, c-Abl)
  Promoter: Tac
  Tag / fusion protein: GST (N terminal on backbone); Thrombin site (N terminal on backbone)
  Cloning method: Restriction Enzyme; 5′ cloning site BamHI (not destroyed); 3′ cloning site EcoRI (not destroyed)
  Sequencing primers: 5′ pGEX-5; 3′ pGEX-3
Terms and licenses: Academic/Nonprofit Terms; Industry Terms: Not Available to Industry
Depositor comments: The molecular weight of the GST fusion protein is approximately 36.6 kDa
How to cite: pGEX Abl-SH2 RK was a gift from Bruce Mayer (Addgene plasmid # 46403 ; http://n2t.net/addgene:46403 ; RRID:Addgene_46403)
