>Addgene plasmid #46403 | pGEX Abl-SH2 RK | depositor partial sequence | sequence record 65528 | Insert sequence
GGATCCGGGAACAGCCTGGAGAAACATTCCTGGTATCATGGCCCTGTATCTCGGAATGCTGCTGAGTATC
TGCTGAGCAGCGGAATCAACGGCAGCTTCTTAGTGAAGGAGAGTGAGAGTAGCCCGGGCCAGAGATCCAT
CTCGCTGCGGTATGAAGGGAGGGTGTACCACTACAGGATCAACACTGCCTCTGATGGCAAGCTGTACGTG
TCCTCCGAGAGCCGCTTCAACACTCTGGCTGAGTTAGTTCACCATCACTCCACGGTGGCTGATGGCCTCA
TCACCACACTCCACTACCCAGCTCCCAAGCGGGGAATTC
