>Addgene plasmid #46403 | pGEX Abl-SH2 RK | addgene partial sequence | sequence record 67985 | pGEX5
CGCGTGGATCCGGGAACAGCCTGGAGAAACATTCCTGGTATCATGGCCCTGTATCTCGGAATGCTGCTGA
GTATCTGCTGAGCAGCGGAATCAACGGCAGCTTCTTAGTGAAGGAGAGTGAGAGTAGCCCGGGCCAGAGA
TCCATCTCGCTGCGGTATGAAGGGAGGGTGTACCACTACAGGATCAACACTGCCTCTGATGGCAAGCTGT
ACGTGTCCTCCGAGAGCCGCTTCAACACTCTGGCTGAGTTAGTTCACCATCACTCCACGGTGGCTGATGG
CCTCATCACCACACTCCACTACCCAGCTCCCAAGCGGGGAATTCATCGTGACTGACTGACGATCTGCCTC
GCGCGTTTCGGTGATGACGGTGAAAACCTCTGACACATGCAGCTCCCGGAGACGGTCACAGCTTGTCTGT
AAGCGGATGCCGGGAGCAGACAAGCCCGTCAGGGCGCGTCAGCGGGTGTTGGCGGGTGTCGGGGCGCAGC
CATGACCCAGTCACGTAGCGATAGCGGAGTGTATAATTCTTGAAGACGAAAGGGCCTCGTGATACGCCTA
TTTTTATAGGTTAATGTCATGATAATAATGGTTTCTTAGACGTCAGGTGGCACTTTTCGGGGAAATGTGC
GCGGAACCCCTATTTGTTTATTTTTCTAAATACATTCAAATATGTATCCGCTCATGAGACAATAACCCTG
ATAAATGCTTCAATAATATTGAAAAAGGAAGAGTATGAGTATTCAACATTTCCGTGTCGCCCTTATTCCC
TTTTTTGCGGCATTTTGCCTTCCTGTTTTTGCTCACCCAGAAACGCTGGTGAAAGTAAAAGATGCTGAAG
ATCAGTTGGGTGCACGAGTGGGTT
